Addgene plasmid #190972: pET-PLS-KP6-E67A_rpoA-C
Purpose: Test the C-to-U editing activity of KP6:E67A on AtrpoA editing site, in E. coli
Depositing lab: Bernard Gutmann. Depositing organization: EditForce, Inc. Publication: U-to-C RNA editing by synthetic PPR-DYW proteins in bacteria and human culture cells. Ichinose M, Kawabata M, Akaiwa Y, Shimajiri Y, Nakamura I, Tamai T, Nakamura T, Yagi Y, Gutmann B. Commun Biol. 2022 Sep 15;5(1):968. doi: 10.1038/s42003-022-03927-3. PubMed 36109586.
Backbone
  Vector backbone: pET21b
  Vector type: Bacterial Expression
Growth in bacteria
  Bacterial resistance: Ampicillin, 100 μg/mL
  Growth temperature: 37°C
  Growth strain: DH5alpha
  Copy number: Low Copy
Gene/Insert
  Gene/Insert name: PLS-KP6
  Species: Synthetic
  Mutation: DYW-KP:E67A
  Promoter: T7
  Tag / fusion protein: His (N terminal on insert)
  Cloning method: Ligation Independent Cloning
Terms and licenses: Academic/Nonprofit Terms; Industry Terms: Not Available to Industry
How to cite: pET-PLS-KP6-E67A_rpoA-C was a gift from Bernard Gutmann (Addgene plasmid # 190972 ; http://n2t.net/addgene:190972 ; RRID:Addgene_190972)
