[The description below was written by a language model from this plasmid's Addgene catalogue record and pLannotate feature annotations shown in this document.]
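Description:
pET-PLS-KP6-E67A_rpoA-C is a bacterial expression plasmid built on the pET21b backbone, about 7.7 kb in the sequenced record. It is maintained in E. coli through a ColE1/pBR322-type origin accompanied by the rop gene and bom region, consistent with the low copy number listed, and it is selected with ampicillin via the β-lactamase gene. An f1 origin is also present, along with residual tetracycline-resistance fragments carried over from the pBR322 lineage.

The payload is a synthetic pentatricopeptide repeat (PPR) RNA editing factor, PLS-KP6, made up of a designed PLS-type PPR array joined to a DYW-type deaminase domain of the KP class. The annotation detects the latter as a fragment resembling the Arabidopsis DYW1 editing factor. This version carries the E67A substitution in the DYW-KP domain. Expression is driven by a T7 promoter with an adjacent lac operator and the T7 gene 10 ribosome binding site, and the plasmid-borne lacI provides IPTG-inducible control in hosts that supply T7 RNA polymerase. Upstream of the PPR coding region the feature table shows a T7 tag leader, a thioredoxin fragment and a short match to a His/TEV-type tag, in line with the catalogued N-terminal His tag and suggesting a solubility-enhancing fusion. A second short His match lies near the T7 terminator.

The name and stated purpose indicate that the construct also carries the Arabidopsis rpoA editing site in its cytidine form, although this target is not annotated in the feature table. The plasmid is used to test in E. coli whether the KP6 E67A variant can perform C-to-U editing at that site, as part of work on synthetic PPR-DYW proteins that catalyse RNA editing.
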