Features (pLannotate 1.2.2; 22 found; start..end, strand, type, name):
     12..440     +  rep_origin     f1 ori (sequence partly withheld): f1 bacteriophage origin of replication; arrow indicates direction of (+) strand synthesis
    493..597     +  promoter       AmpR promoter: bla
    598..1458    +  CDS            AmpR: β-lactamase; bla; confers resistance to ampicillin, carbenicillin, and related antibiotics
   1629..2217    +  rep_origin     ori: high-copy-number ColE1/pMB1/pBR322/pUC origin of replication
   2403..2542    -  misc_feature   bom: basis of mobility region from pBR322
   2644..2835    -  CDS            rop: Rop protein, which maintains plasmids at low copy number; rop
   2852..3232    +  CDS            YPB1_ECOLX: Protein predicted: Swiss-Prot protein existence level 4. From Escherichia coli.
   3304..3595    -  CDS            TcR (fragment): tetracycline efflux protein; tet; confers resistance to tetracycline
   3610..3631    -  protein_bind   CAP binding site: CAP binding activates transcription in the presence of cAMP. E. coli catabolite activator protein
   3644..4726    -  CDS            lacI: lac repressor; lacI; The lac repressor binds to the lac operator to inhibit transcription in E. coli. This inhibition can be relieved by adding lactose or isopropyl-β-D-thiogalactopyranoside (IPTG).
   4727..4804    -  promoter       lacI promoter: lacI
   4812..5091    -  CDS            TcR (fragment): tetracycline efflux protein; tet; confers resistance to tetracycline
   5113..5131    +  promoter       T7 promoter: promoter for bacteriophage T7 RNA polymerase
   5132..5156    +  protein_bind   lac operator: The lac repressor binds to the lac operator to inhibit transcription in E. coli. This inhibition can be relieved by adding lactose or isopropyl-β-D-thiogalactopyranoside (IPTG). lac repressor encoded by lacI
   5171..5193    +  RBS            RBS: efficient ribosome binding site from bacteriophage T7 gene 10 (Olins and Rangwala, 1989)
   5201..5233    +  CDS            T7 tag (gene 10 leader): leader peptide from bacteriophage T7 gene 10 promotes efficient translation in E. coli
   5248..5572    +  CDS            TrxA (fragment): E. coli thioredoxin; trxA
   5621..5640    +  CDS            capTEV™ (fragment): composite tag for in vivo biotinylation, TEV protease cleavage, and 6xHis tagging
   7163..7468    +  CDS            DYW1 (fragment): PPR74_ARATH - Also known as PCMP-H50. Experimental evidence at protein level: Swiss-Prot protein existence level 1. Plays a major role in single RNA editing events in chloroplasts. Acts as a site-recognition transacting factor involved in the edition of the site 1 of ndhD (ndhD-1 site corresponding to cytidine-2), which is a plastid-encoded subunit of the NADH- plastoquinone oxidoreductase. The interaction with CRR4 is required for its function in editing the ndhD-1 site. From Arabidopsis thaliana (Mouse-ear cress).
   7528..7545    +  CDS            9xHis (fragment): 9xHis affinity tag
   7555..7604    +  CDS            SET1 (fragment): solubility-enhancement tag derived from T7 phage gene 10B
   7612..7659    +  terminator     T7 terminator: transcription terminator for bacteriophage T7 RNA polymerase
>Addgene plasmid #190972 | pET-PLS-KP6-E67A_rpoA-C | addgene full sequence | sequence record 375931 | Addgene NGS Result
TGGCGAATGGG
[124 nt withheld, positions 12-135]
C
[91 nt withheld, positions 137-227]
A
[49 nt withheld, positions 229-277]
CCTTTGACGTTGGAGTCCACGTTCTTT
[37 nt withheld, positions 305-341]
ACCCTATCTCGGTCTATTCTTTTGATTTATAAGGGATTTTGCCGATTTCGGCCTATTGGTTAAAAAATGA
GCTGATTTAACAAAAATTTAACGCGAATTTTAACAAAATATTAACGCTTACAATTTAGGTGGCACTTTTC
GGGGAAATGTGCGCGGAACCCCTATTTGTTTATTTTTCTAAATACATTCAAATATGTATCCGCTCATGAG
ACAATAACCCTGATAAATGCTTCAATAATATTGAAAAAGGAAGAGTATGAGTATTCAACATTTCCGTGTC
GCCCTTATTCCCTTTTTTGCGGCATTTTGCCTTCCTGTTTTTGCTCACCCAGAAACGCTGGTGAAAGTAA
AAGATGCTGAAGATCAGTTGGGTGCACGAGTGGGTTACATCGAACTGGATCTCAACAGCGGTAAGATCCT
TGAGAGTTTTCGCCCCGAAGAACGTTTTCCAATGATGAGCACTTTTAAAGTTCTGCTATGTGGCGCGGTA
TTATCCCGTATTGACGCCGGGCAAGAGCAACTCGGTCGCCGCATACACTATTCTCAGAATGACTTGGTTG
AGTACTCACCAGTCACAGAAAAGCATCTTACGGATGGCATGACAGTAAGAGAATTATGCAGTGCTGCCAT
AACCATGAGTGATAACACTGCGGCCAACTTACTTCTGACAACGATCGGAGGACCGAAGGAGCTAACCGCT
TTTTTGCACAACATGGGGGATCATGTAACTCGCCTTGATCGTTGGGAACCGGAGCTGAATGAAGCCATAC
CAAACGACGAGCGTGACACCACGATGCCTGCAGCAATGGCAACAACGTTGCGCAAACTATTAACTGGCGA
ACTACTTACTCTAGCTTCCCGGCAACAATTAATAGACTGGATGGAGGCGGATAAAGTTGCAGGACCACTT
CTGCGCTCGGCCCTTCCGGCTGGCTGGTTTATTGCTGATAAATCTGGAGCCGGTGAGCGTGGGTCTCGCG
GTATCATTGCAGCACTGGGGCCAGATGGTAAGCCCTCCCGTATCGTAGTTATCTACACGACGGGGAGTCA
GGCAACTATGGATGAACGAAATAGACAGATCGCTGAGATAGGTGCCTCACTGATTAAGCATTGGTAACTG
TCAGACCAAGTTTACTCATATATACTTTAGATTGATTTAAAACTTCATTTTTAATTTAAAAGGATCTAGG
TGAAGATCCTTTTTGATAATCTCATGACCAAAATCCCTTAACGTGAGTTTTCGTTCCACTGAGCGTCAGA
CCCCGTAGAAAAGATCAAAGGATCTTCTTGAGATCCTTTTTTTCTGCGCGTAATCTGCTGCTTGCAAACA
AAAAAACCACCGCTACCAGCGGTGGTTTGTTTGCCGGATCAAGAGCTACCAACTCTTTTTCCGAAGGTAA
CTGGCTTCAGCAGAGCGCAGATACCAAATACTGTCCTTCTAGTGTAGCCGTAGTTAGGCCACCACTTCAA
GAACTCTGTAGCACCGCCTACATACCTCGCTCTGCTAATCCTGTTACCAGTGGCTGCTGCCAGTGGCGAT
AAGTCGTGTCTTACCGGGTTGGACTCAAGACGATAGTTACCGGATAAGGCGCAGCGGTCGGGCTGAACGG
GGGGTTCGTGCACACAGCCCAGCTTGGAGCGAACGACCTACACCGAACTGAGATACCTACAGCGTGAGCT
ATGAGAAAGCGCCACGCTTCCCGAAGGGAGAAAGGCGGACAGGTATCCGGTAAGCGGCAGGGTCGGAACA
GGAGAGCGCACGAGGGAGCTTCCAGGGGGAAACGCCTGGTATCTTTATAGTCCTGTCGGGTTTCGCCACC
TCTGACTTGAGCGTCGATTTTTGTGATGCTCGTCAGGGGGGCGGAGCCTATGGAAAAACGCCAGCAACGC
GGCCTTTTTACGGTTCCTGGCCTTTTGCTGGCCTTTTGCTCACATGTTCTTTCCTGCGTTATCCCCTGAT
TCTGTGGATAACCGTATTACCGCCTTTGAGTGAGCTGATACCGCTCGCCGCAGCCGAACGACCGAGCGCA
GCGAGTCAGTGAGCGAGGAAGCGGAAGAGCGCCTGATGCGGTATTTTCTCCTTACGCATCTGTGCGGTAT
TTCACACCGCAATGGTGCACTCTCAGTACAATCTGCTCTGATGCCGCATAGTTAAGCCAGTATACACTCC
GCTATCGCTACGTGACTGGGTCATGGCTGCGCCCCGACACCCGCCAACACCCGCTGACGCGCCCTGACGG
GCTTGTCTGCTCCCGGCATCCGCTTACAGACAAGCTGTGACCGTATCCGGGAGCTGCATGTGTCAGAGGT
TTTCACCGTCATCACCGAAACGCGCGAGGCAGCTGCGGTAAAGCTCATCAGCGTGGTCGTGAAGCGATTC
ACAGATGTCTGCCTGTTCATCCGCGTCCAGCTCGTTGAGTTTCTCCAGAAGCGTTAATGTCTGGCTTCTG
ATAAAGCGGGCCATGTTAAGGGCGGTTTTTTCCTGTTTGGTCACTGATGCCTCCGTGTAAGGGGGATTTC
TGTTCATGGGGGTAATGATACCGATGAAACGAGAGAGGATGCTCACGATACGGGTTACTGATGATGAACA
TGCCCGGTTACTGGAACGTTGTGAGGGTAAACAACTGGCGGTATGGATGCGGCGGGACCAGAGAAAAATC
ACTCAGGGTCAATGCCAGCGCTTCGTTAATACAGATGTAGGTGTTCCACAGGGTAGCCAGCAGCATCCTG
CGATGCAGATCCGGAACATAATGGTGCAGGGCGCTGACTTCCGCGTTTCCAGACTTTACGAAACACGGAA
ACCGAAAACCATTCATGTTGTTGCTCAGGTCGCAGACGTTTTGCAGCAGCAGTCGCTTCACGTTCGCTCG
CGTATCGGTGATTCATTCTGCTAACCAGTAAGGCAACCCCGCCAGCCTAGCCGGGTCCTCAACGACAGGA
GCACGATCATGCGCACCCGTGGGGCCGCCATGCCGGCGATAATGGCCTGCTTCTCGCCGAAACGTTTGGT
GGCGGGACCAGTGACGAAGGCTTGAGCGAGGGCGTGCAAGATTCCGAATACCGCAAGCGACAGGCCGATC
ATCGTCGCGCTCCAGCGAAAGCGGTCCTCGCCGAAAATGACCCAGAGCGCTGCCGGCACCTGTCCTACGA
GTTGCATGATAAAGAAAACAGTCATAAGTGCGGCGACGATAGTCATGCCCCGCGCCCACCGGAAGGAGCT
GACTGGGTTGAAGGCTCTCAAGGGCATCGGTCGAGATCCCGGTGCCTAATGAGTGAGCTAACTTACATTA
ATTGCGTTGCGCTCACTGCCCGCTTTCCAGTCGGGAAACCTGTCGTGCCAGCTGCATTAATGAATCGGCC
AACGCGCGGGGAGAGGCGGTTTGCGTATTGGGCGCCAGGGTGGTTTTTCTTTTCACCAGTGATACGGGCA
ACAGCTGATTGCCCTTCACCGCCTGGCCCTGAGAGAGTTGCAGCAAGCGGTCCACGCTGGTTTGCCCCAG
CAGGCGAAAATCCTGTTTGATGGTGGTTAACGGCGGGATATAACATGAGCTGTCCTCGGTATCGTCGTAT
CCCACTACCGAGATATCCGCACCAACGCGCAGCCCGGACTCGGTAATGGCGCGCATTGCGCCCAGCGCCA
TCTGATCGTTGGCAACCAGCATCGCAGTGGGAACGATGCCCTCATTCAGCATTTGCATGGTTTGTTGAAA
ACCGGACATGGCACTCCAGTCGCCTTCCCGTTCCGCTATCGGCTGAATTTGATTGCGAGTGAGATATTTA
TGCCAGCCAGCCAGACGCAGACGCGCCGAGACAGAACTTAATGGGCCCGCTAACAGCGCGATTTGCTGGT
GACCCAATGCGACCAGATGCTCCACGCCCAGTCGCGTACCGTCCTCATGGGAGAAAATAATACTGTTGAT
GGGTGTCTGGTCAGAGACATCAAGAAATAACGCCGGAACATTAGTGCAGGCAGCTTCCACAGCAATGGCA
TCCTGGTCATCCAGCGGATAGTTAATGATCAGCCCACTGACGCGTTGCGCGAGAAGATTGTGCACCGCCG
CTTTACAGGCTTCGACGCCGCTTCGTTCTACCATCGACACCACCACGCTGGCACCCAGTTGATCGGCGCG
AGATTTAATCGCCGCGACAATTTGCGACGGCGCGTGCAGGGCCAGACTGGAGGTGGCAACGCCAATCAGC
AACGACTGTTTGCCCGCCAGTTGTTGTGCCACGCGGTTGGGAATGTAATTCAGCTCCGCCATCGCCGCTT
CCACTTTTTCCCGCGTTTTCGCAGAAACGTGGCTGGCCTGGTTCACCACGCGGGAAACGGTCTGATAAGA
GACACCGGCATACTCTGCGACATCGTATAACGTTACTGGTTTCACATTCACCACCCTGAATTGACTCTCT
TCCGGGCGCTATCATGCCATACCGCGAAAGGTTTTGCGCCATTCGATGGTGTCCGGGATCTCGACGCTCT
CCCTTATGCGACTCCTGCATTAGGAAGCAGCCCAGTAGTAGGTTGAGGCCGTTGAGCACCGCCGCCGCAA
GGAATGGTGCATGCAAGGAGATGGCGCCCAACAGTCCCCCGGCCACGGGGCCTGCCACCATACCCACGCC
GAAACAAGCGCTCATGAGCCCGAAGTGGCGAGCCCGATCTTCCCCATCGGTGATGTCGGCGATATAGGCG
CCAGCAACCGCACCTGTGGCGCCGGTGATGCCGGCCACGATGCGTCCGGCGTAGAGGATCGAGATCTCGA
TCCCGCGAAATTAATACGACTCACTATAGGGGAATTGTGAGCGGATAACAATTCCCCTCTAGAAATAATT
TTGTTTAACTTTAAGAAGGAGATATACATATGGCTAGCATGACTGGTGGACAGCAAATGGGTCGCATGGC
CGGAGGGAGCGATAAAATTATTCACCTGACTGACGACAGTTTTGACACGGATGTACTCAAAGCGGACGGG
GCGATCCTCGTCGATTTCTGGGCAGAGTGGTGCGGTCCGTGCAAAATGATCGCCCCGATTCTGGATGAAA
TCGCTGACGAATATCAGGGCAAACTGACCGTTGCAAAACTGAACATCGATCAAAACCCTGGCACTGCGCC
GAAATATGGCATCCGTGGTATCCCGACTCTGCTGCTGTTCAAAAACGGTGAAGTGGCGGCAACCAAAGTG
GGTGCACTGTCTAAAGGTCAGTTGAAAGAGTTCCTCGACGCTAACCTGGCCGGTTCTGGTTCTGGCCATA
TGCACCATCATCATCATCATTCTTCTGGTGAGAATCTTTATTTTCAGGGCGCCATGGGTAATTCTGTTGT
CACATGGAATTCCATGATTAGGGGCTACGCTAGAAGCGGCCAGCCCGAGGAAGCTCTGAGCCTCTTCTCC
CAGATGAGAAGGAGCGGCATCAAGCCCGATAGCTATACCTTCCCCTTCGTGCTGAAGGCTTGCGCTTCTC
TGAGCAGCCTCGAGGAAGGAAAACAAATCCACGCCCACGTCATTAAATCCGGCTTCGAGTCCGATGTCTA
CGTGCAGAGCTCCCTCATTGATATGTACGCCAAGTGCGGATCTCTGGAGGACGCCAGAAAAGTGTTTGAC
GAGATGCCCGAGAGGAATGTCGTGAGCTGGAACGCTATGATCAGCGGCTATGCCCAGAATGGACAATCCG
AAGAAGCTCTGGAGCTGTTTAGAGAGATGCAGAAAGAGGGCATCAAGCCTTCCGAGTTTACCTTTTGCTC
CGTGCTGAAGGCTTGCGCCTCTCTGGGATCTCTGGAGATGGGCAAGCAAATTCACGGCTATGTGATCAAG
TCCGGCTTTGAGTCCATCGTGTTCGTGGGAAACGCCCTCATTGACATGTATGCCAAGTGCGGCTCTCTGG
AGGATGCTAGAAAGGTCTTTGATGAGATGCCCGAAAGGACCGTTGTGAGCTGGACCGCCATGATCTCCGG
ATACGCCCAGAACGGACAGAGCGAGGAGGCCCTCGAGCTCTTCAGAGAGATGCAGAGGGAGGGCGTGAAA
CCCGACGAAGTGACACTGCCTTCCGTGCTCTCCGCTTGCGCCAATCTGGGCGCTCTGGAGCAAGGCAAAC
AGATCCATGCCTACGTCATCAAGAACGGCTTTGAATCCGATGTGTTTGTGGGCTCCGCTCTGATCGACAT
GTACGCTAAATGCGGCTCCATCGAGGAGGCTAGGAAAGTGTTCGATGAAATGCCCGAGAAAGACGTTGTG
GCTTGGAACTCAATGATAAAAGGTTATGGAATGAACCATGAAGGCAAAATGGCCGTCCAATGTTTCGAAG
ATATGCAAAAACAAGGTGTAAAGCCTTCCGCCGTCACTTTTACCTGTTTGCTGACCGCCTGTTCTCACGC
CAGCCTCGTCAGCGAAGGGCAGGAGTATTTTAAAATGATGCGAGAAGAGTACGGGATCGCTCCGAGGGTG
GAACATTACGGCTGCATGGTCGATCTGCTTGCTCGGAGTGGCCATCTGTATGAAGCTGAAAAGTTCCTGG
AGATGCTCTGTCCTCCCAACGAAGGGACATGGGGGGCCCTCCTCAGCGCTTGTAAGACTTATGGCGAGGT
GGAGCTTGGTCTGAGGTGCTTTCAGCAGCTCGTGCAGCTTAACCCAGAAAGTGCCGCCTGGTACGTGCTT
ATGGCTGACATATACGCTGGCGCCGGGCGGTGGGACGACGCATACCGGATCGAAGAGCTGAGGAAACATG
CCGGAGCCAAGAAGAAACCTGCCTCCGCATTGATTGAAGTGAACAAAAAAGTGCACGAATTTGTGGTCGG
CAATAATCAGAGCGAGGAGATCAGTGCGATGCTTAAGTCTCTCAACTCTAGAATGAAGGAGGAGGGCCAT
GTACCCAATCTGGATCTGGTTCTCAAACCCGTGTCAGATGAGGAGAAAGAGGCAGCGCTGTGTGAGCACG
CAGCGAAGTTGGCAATTGCATTCGGCTTGCTGAATACGCCACAGGGACAGACCCTGCGCGTTACAAAGAA
CCTGAGAATGTGCAATGACTGCCACAATGCGTCAAAGATCATCTCCAAGATTGAGCGCAGAGAGATTATC
CTGCGCGATGATTGCTGCATTCACCACTTCAAGGACGGACTGTGCTCCTGCGGAGACATGTTCTAACTCG
AGAAATAGAAGGAACATGTATTACACGTGCAAAATCTGAGAGCTAGCACCACCACCACCACCACTGAGAT
CCGGCTGCTAACAAAGCCCGAAAGGAAGCTGAGTTGGCTGCTGCCACCGCTGAGCAATAACTAGCATAAC
CCCTTGGGGCCTCTAAACGGGTCTTGAGGGGTTTTTTGCTGAAAGGAGGAACTATATCCGGAT
